Addgene plasmid #72876: PMXS-NDI1
Purpose: expresses NDI1 in mammalian cells
Depositing lab: David Sabatini. Depositing organization: Whitehead Institute for Biomedical Research. Publication: Metabolic determinants of cancer cell sensitivity to glucose limitation and biguanides. Birsoy K, Possemato R, Lorbeer FK, Bayraktar EC, Thiru P, Yucel B, Wang T, Chen WW, Clish CB, Sabatini DM. Nature. 2014 Apr 3;508(7494):108-12. doi: 10.1038/nature13110. Epub 2014 Mar 16. PubMed 24670634.
Backbone
  Vector backbone: pMXs-IRES-blasticidin
  Backbone size w/o insert (bp): 5639
  Total vector size (bp): 7181
  Vector type: Mammalian Expression, Retroviral
  Selectable markers: Blasticidin
Growth in bacteria
  Bacterial resistance: Ampicillin, 100 μg/mL
  Growth temperature: 30°C
  Growth strain: NEB Stable
  Copy number: Unknown
Gene/Insert
  Gene/Insert name: NDI1
  Species: S. cerevisiae (budding yeast)
  Insert size (bp): 1542
  GenBank ID: 854919 NM_001182483.1
  Entrez Gene: NDI1 (a.k.a. YML120C)
  Cloning method: Restriction Enzyme; 5′ cloning site EcoR1 (unknown if destroyed); 3′ cloning site Xho1 (unknown if destroyed)
  Sequencing primers: 5′ pLXSN 5' CCCTTGAACCTCCTCGTTCGACC
Terms and licenses: Academic/Nonprofit Terms; Industry Terms: Not Available to Industry
Depositor comments: The retroviral NDI1 vector was generated by cloning into the EcoRI and XhoI sites of the pMXS-ires-blast vector a cDNA insert generated by PCR using the primers below, followed by standard cloning techniques. Ndi1 EcoRI F: ATGAATTCCATCACATCATCGAATTAC Ndi1 XhoI R: ATCTCGAGAAAAGGGCATGTTAATTTCATCTATAAT It is a retroviral plasmid so it may be recommended to be propagated at 30oc but author typically grows it at 37oC.
How to cite: PMXS-NDI1 was a gift from David Sabatini (Addgene plasmid # 72876 ; http://n2t.net/addgene:72876 ; RRID:Addgene_72876)
