[The description below was written by a language model from this plasmid's Addgene catalogue record and pLannotate feature annotations shown in this document.]
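Description:
PMXS-NDI1 is a Moloney murine leukemia virus–based retroviral expression plasmid built on the pMXs-IRES-blasticidin backbone and designed to express the yeast NADH dehydrogenase NDI1 in mammalian cells. In bacteria it is maintained through a high-copy ColE1/pUC-type origin and selected with ampicillin via the β-lactamase gene and its own promoter. The catalogue lists the total size as about 7.2 kb, in close agreement with the 7,207 nt sequenced record.

The viral cassette begins with a 5′ MMLV LTR, which provides the promoter activity for the transcript. This is followed by the MMLV packaging signal (with a short MESV Ψ-like fragment), a truncated gag lacking its start codon that extends the packaging region, and a pol segment carrying the splice acceptor. The roughly 1.5 kb S. cerevisiae NDI1 coding sequence was inserted by PCR cloning between EcoRI and XhoI sites. Downstream, an EMCV IRES allows cap-independent translation of blasticidin S deaminase from the same transcript, so blasticidin resistance is linked to NDI1 expression. The cassette ends in the 3′ LTR, which the annotation splits into a short fragment matched to a ΔU3 LTR and an adjoining MMLV LTR segment. No epitope tag or fluorescent reporter is annotated.

Because the plasmid lacks functional gag, pol and env genes, these must be supplied in trans by a packaging system to produce virus for stable transduction. NDI1 oxidises mitochondrial NADH. The associated publication concerns cancer cell sensitivity to glucose limitation and biguanides, although the record does not spell out the specific experimental role of the construct.
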