Features (pLannotate 1.2.2; 14 found; start..end, strand, type, name):
      1..594     +  LTR            LTR: long terminal repeat from Moloney murine leukemia virus
    657..856     +  misc_feature   MMLV Ψ: packaging signal of Moloney murine leukemia virus (MMLV)
    908..996     +  misc_feature   MESV Ψ (fragment): packaging signal of murine embryonic stem cell virus
   1073..1489    +  CDS            gag (truncated): truncated Moloney murine leukemia virus (MMLV) gag gene lacking the start codon
   1499..1873    +  misc_feature   pol region: Moloney murine leukemia virus (MMLV) pol region containing the splice acceptor site
   1927..3465    +  CDS            NDI1: NDI1_YEAST - Experimental evidence at protein level: Swiss-Prot protein existence level 1. Catalyzes the oxidation of NADH generated inside the Mitochondrion. From Saccharomyces cerevisiae (strain ATCC 204508 / S288c) (Baker's yeast).
   3649..4111    +  misc_feature   IRES: internal ribosome entry site (IRES) of the encephalomyocarditis virus (EMCV)
   4131..4520    +  CDS            BSD: blasticidin S deaminase; Aspergillus terreus BSD; confers resistance to blasticidin
   4569..4690    +  LTR            3' LTR (ΔU3) (fragment): self-inactivating 3' long terminal repeat (LTR) from Moloney murine leukemia virus
   4691..5160    +  LTR            LTR: long terminal repeat from Moloney murine leukemia virus
   5226..5278    -  CDS            lacI (fragment): lac repressor; lacI; The lac repressor binds to the lac operator to inhibit transcription in E. coli. This inhibition can be relieved by adding lactose or isopropyl-β-D-thiogalactopyranoside (IPTG).
   5461..6049    -  rep_origin     ori: high-copy-number ColE1/pMB1/pBR322/pUC origin of replication
   6213..7073    -  CDS            AmpR: β-lactamase; bla; confers resistance to ampicillin, carbenicillin, and related antibiotics
   7074..7178    -  promoter       AmpR promoter: bla
>Addgene plasmid #72876 | PMXS-NDI1 | addgene full sequence | sequence record 324117 | Addgene NGS Result
AATGAAAGACCCCACCTGTAGGTTTGGCAAGCTAGCTTAAGTAACGCCATTTTGCAAGGCATGGAAAAAT
ACATAACTGAGAATAGAAAAGTTCAGATCAAGGTCAGGAACAGATGGAACAGCTGAATATGGGCCAAACA
GGATATCTGTGGTAAGCAGTTCCTGCCCCGGCTCAGGGCCAAGAACAGATGGAACAGCTGAATATGGGCC
AAACAGGATATCTGTGGTAAGCAGTTCCTGCCCCGGCTCAGGGCCAAGAACAGATGGTCCCCAGATGCGG
TCCAGCCCTCAGCAGTTTCTAGAGAACCATCAGATGTTTCCAGGGTGCCCCAAGGACCTGAAATGACCCT
GTGCCTTATTTGAACTAACCAATCAGTTCGCTTCTCGCTTCTGTTCGCGCGCTTCTGCTCCCCGAGCTCA
ATAAAAGAGCCCACAACCCCTCACTCGGCGCGCCAGTCCTCCGATTGACTGAGTCGCCCGGGTACCCGTG
TATCCAATAAACCCTCTTGCAGTTGCATCCGACTTGTGGTCTCGCTGTTCCTTGGGAGGGTCTCCTCTGA
GTGATTGACTACCCGTCAGCGGGGGTCTTTCATTTGGGGGCTCGTCCGGGATCGGGAGACCCCTGCCCAG
GGACCACCGACCCACCACCGGGAGGTAAGCTGGCCAGCAACTTATCTGTGTCTGTCCGATTGTCTAGTGT
CTATGACTGATTTTATGCGCCTGCGTCGGTACTAGTTAGCTAACTAGCTCTGTATCTGGCGGACCCGTGG
TGGAACTGACGAGTTCGGAACACCCGGCCGCAACCCTGGGAGACGTCCCAGGGACTTCGGGGGCCGTTTT
TGTGGCCCGACCTGAGTCCAAAAATCCCGATCGTTTTGGACTCTTTGGTGCACCCCCCTAATAGGAGGGA
TATGTGGTTCTGGTAGGAGACGAGAACCTAAAACAGTTCCCGCCTCCGTCTGAATTTTTGCTTTCGGTTT
GGGACCGAAGCCGCGCCGCGCGTCTTGTCTGCTGCAGCATCGTTCTGTGTTGTCTCTGTCTGACTGTGTT
TCTGTATTTGTCTGAAAATTAGGGCCAGACTGTTACCACTCCCTTAAGTTTGACCTTAGGTCACTGGAAA
GATGTCGAGCGGATCGCTCACAACCAGTCGGTAGATGTCAAGAAGAGACGTTGGGTTACCTTCTGCTCTG
CAGAATGGCCAACCTTTAACGTCGGATGGCCGCGAGACGGCACCTTTAACCGAGACCTCATCACCCAGGT
TAAGATCAAGGTCTTTTCACCTGGCCCGCATGGACACCCAGACCAGGTCCCCTACATCGTGACCTGGGAA
GCCTTGGCTTTTGACCCCCCTCCCTGGGTCAAGCCCTTTGTACACCCTAAGCCTCCGCCTCCTCTTCCTC
CATCCGCCCCGTCTCTCCCCCTTGAACCTCCTCGTTCGACCCCGCCTCGATCCTCCCTTTATCCAGCCCT
CACTCCTTCTCTAGGCGCCCCCATATGGCCATATGAGATCTTATATGGGGCACCCCCGCCCCTTGTAAAC
TTCCCTGACCCTGACATGACAAGAGTTACTAACAGCCCCTCTCTCCAAGCTCACTTACAGGCTCTCTACT
TAGTCCAGCACGAAGTCTGGAGACCTCTGGCGGCAGCCTACCAAGAACAACTGGACCGACCGGTGGTACC
TCACCCTTACCGAGTCGGCGACACAGTGTGGGTCCGCCGACACCAGACTAAGAACCTAGAACCTCGCTGG
AAAGGACCTTACACAGTCCTGCTGACCACCCCCACCGCCCTCAAAGTAGACGGCATCGCAGCTTGGATAC
ACGCCGCCCACGTGAAGGCTGCCGACCCCGGGGGTGGACCATCCTCTAGACTGCCGGATCTAGCTAGTTA
ATTAAGGATCCCAGTGTGGTGGTACGGGAATTCGCCATGCTATCGAAGAATTTGTATAGTAACAAGAGGT
TGCTCACCTCGACGAATACGCTAGTCAGATTCGCTTCCACCAGATCCACAGGGGTGGAAAACTCCGGAGC
AGGTCCTACATCTTTTAAGACCATGAAAGTCATTGACCCTCAGCACAGCGACAAACCAAACGTGCTGATA
CTGGGTTCGGGGTGGGGAGCTATTTCGTTTTTAAAGCACATTGACACCAAGAAGTACAACGTTTCCATCA
TCTCTCCTAGAAGCTATTTCTTATTTACGCCTTTGTTACCTTCTGCACCAGTTGGGACAGTAGACGAAAA
GTCAATTATTGAGCCCATCGTTAATTTTGCTCTCAAGAAAAAGGGGAACGTTACCTACTATGAGGCAGAA
GCCACCTCTATCAATCCCGACAGGAATACCGTTACCATAAAATCATTATCTGCCGTTAGCCAGCTATACC
AACCTGAAAACCATCTAGGGCTGCATCAAGCAGAACCTGCTGAAATTAAGTACGATTATTTAATCAGTGC
TGTAGGTGCGGAACCTAACACATTTGGTATTCCTGGGGTCACTGATTACGGTCATTTCCTGAAGGAAATT
CCCAACTCTTTGGAAATAAGAAGAACTTTTGCCGCCAATCTAGAGAAGGCTAACTTATTGCCAAAGGGTG
ATCCCGAAAGAAGAAGACTACTGTCCATTGTCGTGGTTGGTGGTGGGCCTACTGGTGTAGAGGCCGCTGG
TGAACTACAGGATTATGTTCACCAGGACCTGAGAAAGTTTCTCCCTGCATTGGCCGAAGAAGTCCAAATT
CACTTGGTCGAAGCTCTGCCCATCGTTTTGAATATGTTTGAGAAAAAGCTTTCATCATACGCGCAATCAC
ATTTAGAAAACACTTCGATCAAAGTACATCTGAGAACGGCTGTCGCCAAAGTTGAAGAAAAGCAATTGTT
GGCAAAGACCAAACACGAAGACGGTAAAATAACCGAAGAAACTATTCCATACGGTACTTTGATTTGGGCC
ACGGGTAACAAGGCAAGACCGGTAATCACTGACCTTTTCAAGAAAATTCCTGAGCAAAACTCGTCCAAGA
GAGGATTGGCAGTGAATGACTTTTTGCAGGTGAAAGGCAGCAACAACATTTTCGCCATTGGTGACAATGC
ATTTGCTGGGTTGCCACCAACCGCCCAAGTAGCGCACCAAGAGGCCGAATATTTGGCCAAGAATTTTGAT
AAAATGGCTCAAATACCAAATTTCCAAAAGAATCTATCTTCAAGAAAGGATAAAATTGATCTCTTGTTCG
AGGAGAACAACTTTAAACCTTTCAAATACAACGATTTAGGTGCCTTAGCATACCTGGGATCCGAAAGGGC
CATTGCAACCATACGTTCCGGTAAGAGAACATTTTACACCGGTGGTGGCTTAATGACCTTCTACTTATGG
AGAATTTTGTACTTGTCCATGATTCTATCTGCAAGATCGAGATTAAAGGTCTTTTTCGACTGGATTAAAT
TAGCATTTTTCAAAAGAGACTTTTTTAAAGGATTATAGATGAAATTAACATGCCCTTTTCTCGAGGGCCG
GCGCGCCGCGGCCGCTACGTAAATTCCGCCCCCCCCCCCCCTCTCCCTCCCCCCCCCCTAACGTTACTGG
CCGAAGCCGCTTGGAATAAGGCCGGTGTGCGTTTGTCTATATGTTATTTTCCACCATATTGCCGTCTTTT
GGCAATGTGAGGGCCCGGAAACCTGGCCCTGTCTTCTTGACGAGCATTCCTAGGGGTCTTTCCCCTCTCG
CCAAAGGAATGCAAGGTCTGTTGAATGTCGTGAAGGAAGCAGTTCCTCTGGAAGCTTCTTGAAGACAAAC
AACGTCTGTAGCGACCCTTTGCAGGCAGCGGAACCCCCCACCTGGCGACAGGTGCCTCTGCGGCCAAAAG
CCACGTGTATAAGATACACCTGCAAAGGCGGCACAACCCCAGTGCCACGTTGTGAGTTGGATAGTTGTGG
AAAGAGTCAAATGGCTCTCCTCAAGCGTATTCAACAAGGGGCTGAAGGATGCCCAGAAGGTACCCCATTG
TATGGGATCTGATCTGGGGCCTCGGTGCACATGCTTTACATGTGTTTAGTCGAGGTTAAAAAAACGTCTA
GGCCCCCCGAACCACGGGGACGTGGTTTTCCTTTGAAAAACACGATGATAATATGGCCACAACCATGGTT
CCTTTGTCTCAAGAAGAATCCACCCTCATTGAAAGAGCAACGGCTACAATCAACAGCATCCCCATCTCTG
AAGACTACAGCGTCGCCAGCGCAGCTCTCTCTAGCGACGGCCGCATCTTCACTGGTGTCAATGTATATCA
TTTTACTGGGGGACCTTGTGCAGAACTCGTGGTGCTGGGCACTGCTGCTGCTGCGGCAGCTGGCAACCTG
ACTTGTATCGTCGCGATCGGAAATGAGAACAGGGGCATCTTGAGCCCCTGCGGACGGTGCCGACAGGTGC
TTCTCGATCTGCATCCTGGGATCAAAGCCATAGTGAAGGACAGTGATGGACAGCCGACGGCAGTTGGGAT
TCGTGAATTGCTGCCCTCTGGTTATGTGTGGGAGGGCTAAGTCGACGATAAAATAAAAGATTTTATTTAG
TCTCCAGAAAAAGGGGGGAATGAAAGACCCCACCTGTAGGTTTGGCAAGCTAGCTTAAGTAACGCCATTT
TGCAAGGCATGGAAAAATACATAACTGAGAATAGAGAAGTTCAGATCAAGGTCAGGAACAGATGGAACAG
CTGAATATGGGCCAAACAGGATATCTGTGGTAAGCAGTTCCTGCCCCGGCTCAGGGCCAAGAACAGATGG
AACAGCTGAATATGGGCCAAACAGGATATCTGTGGTAAGCAGTTCCTGCCCCGGCTCAGGGCCAAGAACA
GATGGTCCCCAGATGCGGTCCAGCCCTCAGCAGTTTCTAGAGAACCATCAGATGTTTCCAGGGTGCCCCA
AGGACCTGAAATGACCCTGTGCCTTATTTGAACTAACCAATCAGTTCGCTTCTCGCTTCTGTTCGCGCGC
TTCTGCTCCCCGAGCTCAATAAAAGAGCCCACAACCCCTCACTCGGGGCGCCAGTCCTCCGATTGACTGA
GTCGCCCGGGTACCCGTGTATCCAATAAACCCTCTTGCAGTTGCATCCGACTTGTGGTCTCGCTGTTCCT
TGGGAGGGTCTCCTCTGAGTGATTGACTACCCGTCAGCGGGGGTCTTTCACATGCAGCATGTATCAAAAT
TAATTTGGTTTTTTTTCTTAAGTATTTACATTAAATGGCCATAGTTGCATTAATGAATCGGCCAACGCGC
GGGGAGAGGCGGTTTGCGTATTGGGCGCTCTTCCGCTTCCTCGCTCACTGACTCGCTGCGCTCGGTCGTT
CGGCTGCGGCGAGCGGTATCAGCTCACTCAAAGGCGGTAATACGGTTATCCACAGAATCAGGGGATAACG
CAGGAAAGAACATGTGAGCAAAAGGCCAGCAAAAGGCCAGGAACCGTAAAAAGGCCGCGTTGCTGGCGTT
TTTCCATAGGCTCCGCCCCCCTGACGAGCATCACAAAAATCGACGCTCAAGTCAGAGGTGGCGAAACCCG
ACAGGACTATAAAGATACCAGGCGTTTCCCCCTGGAAGCTCCCTCGTGCGCTCTCCTGTTCCGACCCTGC
CGCTTACCGGATACCTGTCCGCCTTTCTCCCTTCGGGAAGCGTGGCGCTTTCTCATAGCTCACGCTGTAG
GTATCTCAGTTCGGTGTAGGTCGTTCGCTCCAAGCTGGGCTGTGTGCACGAACCCCCCGTTCAGCCCGAC
CGCTGCGCCTTATCCGGTAACTATCGTCTTGAGTCCAACCCGGTAAGACACGACTTATCGCCACTGGCAG
CAGCCACTGGTAACAGGATTAGCAGAGCGAGGTATGTAGGCGGTGCTACAGAGTTCTTGAAGTGGTGGCC
TAACTACGGCTACACTAGAAGAACAGTATTTGGTATCTGCGCTCTGCTGAAGCCAGTTACCTTCGGAAAA
AGAGTTGGTAGCTCTTGATCCGGCAAACAAACCACCGCTGGTAGCGGTGGTTTTTTTGTTTGCAAGCAGC
AGATTACGCGCAGAAAAAAAGGATCTCAAGAAGATCCTTTGATCTTTTCTACGGGGTCTGACGCTCAGTG
GAACGAAAACTCACGTTAAGGGATTTTGGTCATGAGATTATCAAAAAGGATCTTCACCTAGATCCTTTTG
CGGCCGGCCGCAAATCAATCTAAAGTATATATGAGTAAACTTGGTCTGACAGTTACCAATGCTTAATCAG
TGAGGCACCTATCTCAGCGATCTGTCTATTTCGTTCATCCATAGTTGCCTGACTCCCCGTCGTGTAGATA
ACTACGATACGGGAGGGCTTACCATCTGGCCCCAGTGCTGCAATGATACCGCGAGACCCACGCTCACCGG
CTCCAGATTTATCAGCAATAAACCAGCCAGCCGGAAGGGCCGAGCGCAGAAGTGGTCCTGCAACTTTATC
CGCCTCCATCCAGTCTATTAATTGTTGCCGGGAAGCTAGAGTAAGTAGTTCGCCAGTTAATAGTTTGCGC
AACGTTGTTGCCATTGCTACAGGCATCGTGGTGTCACGCTCGTCGTTTGGTATGGCTTCATTCAGCTCCG
GTTCCCAACGATCAAGGCGAGTTACATGATCCCCCATGTTGTGCAAAAAAGCGGTTAGCTCCTTCGGTCC
TCCGATCGTTGTCAGAAGTAAGTTGGCCGCAGTGTTATCACTCATGGTTATGGCAGCACTGCATAATTCT
CTTACTGTCATGCCATCCGTAAGATGCTTTTCTGTGACTGGTGAGTACTCAACCAAGTCATTCTGAGAAT
AGTGTATGCGGCGACCGAGTTGCTCTTGCCCGGCGTCAATACGGGATAATACCGCGCCACATAGCAGAAC
TTTAAAAGTGCTCATCATTGGAAAACGTTCTTCGGGGCGAAAACTCTCAAGGATCTTACCGCTGTTGAGA
TCCAGTTCGATGTAACCCACTCGTGCACCCAACTGATCTTCAGCATCTTTTACTTTCACCAGCGTTTCTG
GGTGAGCAAAAACAGGAAGGCAAAATGCCGCAAAAAAGGGAATAAGGGCGACACGGAAATGTTGAATACT
CATACTCTTCCTTTTTCAATATTATTGAAGCATTTATCAGGGTTATTGTCTCATGAGCGGATACATATTT
GAATGTATTTAGAAAAATAAACAAATAGGGGTTCCGCGCACATTTCCCCGAAAAGTGCCACCTGCAT
