>Addgene plasmid #72876 | PMXS-NDI1 | depositor partial sequence | sequence record 133776 | insert
TCATCACATCATCGAATTACACGTTTACCCAAGAGAAGAAACTAAAAACCACTATGCTATCGAAGAATTT
GTATAGTAACAAGAGGTTGCTCACCTCGACGAATACGCTAGTCAGATTCGCTTCCACCAGATCCACAGGG
GTGGAAAACTCCGGAGCAGGTCCTACATCTTTTAAGACCATGAAAGTCATTGACCCTCAGCACAGCGACA
AACCAAACGTGCTGATACTGGGTTCGGGGTGGGGAGCTATTTCGTTTTTAAAGCACATTGACACCAAGAA
GTACAACGTTTCCATCATCTCTCCTAGAAGCTATTTCTTATTTACGCCTTTGTTACCTTCTGCACCAGTT
GGGACAGTAGACGAAAAGTCAATTATTGAGCCCATCGTTAATTTTGCTCTCAAGAAAAAGGGGAACGTTA
CCTACTATGAGGCAGAAGCCACCTCTATCAATCCCGACAGGAATACCGTTACCATAAAATCATTATCTGC
CGTTAGCCAGCTATACCAACCTGAAAACCATCTAGGGCTGCATCAAGCAGAACCTGCTGAAATTAAGTAC
GATTATTTAATCAGTGCTGTAGGTGCGGAACCTAACACATTTGGTATTCCTGGGGTCACTGATTACGGTC
ATTTCCTGAAGGAAATTCCCAACTCTTTGGAAATAAGAAGAACTTTTGCCGCCAATCTAGAGAAGGCTAA
CTTATTGCCAAAGGGTGATCCCGAAAGAAGAAGACTACTGTCCATTGTCGTGGTTGGTGGTGGGCCTACT
GGTGTAGAGGCCGCTGGTGAACTACAGGATTATGTTCACCAGGACCTGAGAAAGTTTCTCCCTGCATTGG
CCGAAGAAGTCCAAATTCACTTGGTCGAAGCTCTGCCCATCGTTTTGAATATGTTTGAGAAAAAGCTTTC
ATCATACGCGCAATCACATTTAGAAAACACTTCGATCAAAGTACATCTGAGAACGGCTGTCGCCAAAGTT
GAAGAAAAGCAATTGTTGGCAAAGACCAAACACGAAGACGGTAAAATAACCGAAGAAACTATTCCATACG
GTACTTTGATTTGGGCCACGGGTAACAAGGCAAGACCGGTAATCACTGACCTTTTCAAGAAAATTCCTGA
GCAAAACTCGTCCAAGAGAGGATTGGCAGTGAATGACTTTTTGCAGGTGAAAGGCAGCAACAACATTTTC
GCCATTGGTGACAATGCATTTGCTGGGTTGCCACCAACCGCCCAAGTAGCGCACCAAGAGGCCGAATATT
TGGCCAAGAATTTTGATAAAATGGCTCAAATACCAAATTTCCAAAAGAATCTATCTTCAAGAAAGGATAA
AATTGATCTCTTGTTCGAGGAGAACAACTTTAAACCTTTCAAATACAACGATTTAGGTGCCTTAGCATAC
CTGGGATCCGAAAGGGCCATTGCAACCATACGTTCCGGTAAGAGAACATTTTACACCGGTGGTGGCTTAA
TGACCTTCTACTTATGGAGAATTTTGTACTTGTCCATGATTCTATCTGCAAGATCGAGATTAAAGGTCTT
TTTCGACTGGATTAAATTAGCATTTTTCAAAAGAGACTTTTTTAAAGGATTATAGATGAAATTAACATGC
CC
