>Addgene plasmid #72876 | PMXS-NDI1 | addgene partial sequence | sequence record 136189 | pMX-S1811 5'-GACGGCATCGCAGCTTGGATACAC-3'
GGACCATCCTCTAGACTGCCGGATCTAGCTAGTTAATTAAGGATCCCAGTGTGGTGGTACGGGAATTCGC
CATGCTATCGAAGAATTTGTATAGTAACAAGAGGTTGCTCACCTCGACGAATACGCTAGTCAGATTCGCT
TCCACCAGATCCACAGGGGTGGAAAACTCCGGAGCAGGTCCTACATCTTTTAAGACCATGAAAGTCATTG
ACCCTCAGCACAGCGACAAACCAAACGTGCTGATACTGGGTTCGGGGTGGGGAGCTATTTCGTTTTTAAA
GCACATTGACACCAAGAAGTACAACGTTTCCATCATCTCTCCTAGAAGCTATTTCTTATTTACGCCTTTG
TTACCTTCTGCACCAGTTGGGACAGTAGACGAAAAGTCAATTATTGAGCCCATCGTTAATTTTGCTCTCA
AGAAAAAGGGGAACGTTACCTACTATGAGGCAGAAGCCACCTCTATCAATCCCGACAGGAATACCGTTAC
CATAAAATCATTATCTGCCGTTAGCCAGCTATACCAACCTGAAAACCATCTAGGGCTGCATCAAGCAGAA
CCTGCTGAAATTAAGTACGATTATTTAATCAGTGCTGTAGGTGCGGAACCTAACACATTTGGTATTCCTG
GGGTCACTGATTACGGTCATTTCCTGAAGGAAATTCCCAACTCTTTGGAAATAAGAAGAACTTTTGCCGC
CAATCTAGAGAAGGCTAACTTATTGCCAAAGGGTGATCCCGAAAGAAGAAGACTACTGTCCATTGTCGTG
GTTGGTGGTGGGCCTACTGGTGTAGAGGCCGCTGGTGAACTACAGGATTATGTTCACCAGGACCTGAGAA
AGTTTCTCCCTGCATTGGCCGAAGAAGTCCAAATTCACTTGGTCGAAGCT
